Addgene plasmid #90347: pLminP_Luc2P_RE12
Purpose: FXR - Farnesoid X receptor gene reporter
Depositing lab: Ramnik Xavier. Depositing organization: Broad Institute. Publication: Simultaneous Pathway Activity Inference and Gene Expression Analysis Using RNA Sequencing. O'Connell DJ, Kolde R, Sooknah M, Graham DB, Sundberg TB, Latorre IJ, Mikkelsen TS, Xavier RJ. Cell Syst. 2016 May 25;2(5):323-34. doi: 10.1016/j.cels.2016.04.011. Epub 2016 May 19. PubMed 27211859.
Backbone
  Vector backbone: pLenti7.3
  Backbone manufacturer: Thermo Fisher
  Backbone size w/o insert (bp): 7251
  Total vector size (bp): 9293
  Vector type: Lentiviral
  Selectable markers: eGFP
Growth in bacteria
  Bacterial resistance: Ampicillin, 100 μg/mL
  Growth temperature: 37°C
  Growth strain: NEB Stable
  Copy number: High Copy
Gene/Insert
  Gene/Insert name: Firefly luciferase (alt name: Luc2P)
  Species: P. pyralis
  Insert size (bp): 1776
  Promoter: FXR
  Cloning method: Gibson Cloning
  Sequencing primers: 5′ GGTACAGTGCAGGGGAAAGA
Resource information
  A portion of this plasmid was derived from a plasmid made by: pGL4.29 reporter vector (Promega)
Terms and licenses: Academic/Nonprofit Terms; Industry Terms: Not Available to Industry
How to cite: pLminP_Luc2P_RE12 was a gift from Ramnik Xavier (Addgene plasmid # 90347 ; http://n2t.net/addgene:90347 ; RRID:Addgene_90347)
