[The description below was written by a language model from this plasmid's Addgene catalogue record and pLannotate feature annotations shown in this document.]
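Description:
pLminP_Luc2P_RE12 is a lentiviral transcriptional reporter for farnesoid X receptor (FXR) activity, built on the pLenti7.3 backbone with reporter elements derived from a pGL4.29 luciferase vector. It is propagated in E. coli through a high-copy ColE1/pUC-type origin with ampicillin resistance (β-lactamase); an f1 origin and remnants of a lac/T7/T3 cloning region are also present in the bacterial portion. The viral part has a self-inactivating design: an RSV promoter drives a truncated HIV-1 5' LTR, followed by the Ψ packaging signal with a gag fragment, the Rev response element for nuclear export of the genomic RNA, and the cPPT/CTS. It ends in a ΔU3 3' LTR followed by an SV40 polyadenylation signal. Packaging functions are not encoded on the plasmid and must be supplied separately.

The payload sits between cPPT and the 3' LTR. A minimal TATA-box promoter (minP) with low basal activity drives the synthetic firefly luc2 gene fused to an hPEST degradation sequence (Luc2P). This destabilised luciferase turns over quickly, so its signal follows changes in transcription more closely. The catalogue lists the promoter as "FXR", implying that FXR response elements lie upstream of minP. The feature table does not annotate them, although there is an unannotated gap between cPPT/CTS and minP where they may lie. A WPRE follows the reporter to enhance transcript expression. A separate SV40 promoter drives Emerald GFP, which marks transduced mammalian cells for identification or sorting in place of a drug marker. The sequenced record (9,264 nt) is slightly shorter than the catalogued total size of 9,293 bp. The associated publication title indicates that the construct was used for pathway activity inference.
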