Features (pLannotate 1.2.2; 28 found; start..end, strand, type, name):
      3..229     +  promoter       RSV promoter: Rous sarcoma virus enhancer/promoter
    230..410     +  LTR            5' LTR (truncated): truncated 5' long terminal repeat (LTR) from HIV-1
    457..582     +  misc_feature   HIV-1 Ψ: packaging signal of human immunodeficiency virus type 1
    566..929     +  CDS            HIV-1 gag (fragment): gag protein from human immunodeficiency virus 1; gag
   1075..1308    +  misc_feature   RRE: The Rev response element (RRE) of HIV-1 allows for Rev-dependent mRNA export from the nucleus to the cytoplasm.
   1685..1785    +  CDS            Rev (fragment): human immunodeficiency virus 1 (HIV-1) Rev protein; rev; enhances nuclear export of unspliced and incompletely spliced viral mRNAs
   1804..1921    +  misc_feature   cPPT/CTS: central polypurine tract and central termination sequence of HIV-1
   2096..2127    +  promoter       minP: minimal TATA-box promoter with low basal activity
   2160..3809    +  CDS            luciferase: firefly luciferase synthetic luc2 version of the luciferase gene
   3813..3932    +  CDS            hPEST: PEST degradation sequence from mouse ornithine decarboxylase human codon-optimized
   4024..4612    +  misc_feature   WPRE: woodchuck hepatitis virus posttranscriptional regulatory element
   4627..4943    +  promoter       SV40 promoter: SV40 enhancer and early promoter
   4994..5713    +  CDS            EmGFP: Emerald GFP mammalian codon-optimized
   5712..5783    +  CDS            nef (fragment): NEF_HV1Z2 - Experimental evidence at protein level: Swiss-Prot protein existence level 1. Extracellular Nef protein targets CD4(+) T-lymphocytes for apoptosis by interacting with CXCR4 surface receptors. From Human immunodeficiency virus type 1 group M subtype D (isolate Z2/CDC-Z34) (HIV-1).
   5785..6018    +  LTR            3' LTR (ΔU3): self-inactivating 3' long terminal repeat (LTR) from HIV-1
   6090..6211    +  polyA_signal   SV40 poly(A) signal: SV40 polyadenylation signal
   6251..6386    +  rep_origin     SV40 ori: SV40 origin of replication
   6407..6425    -  promoter       T7 promoter: promoter for bacteriophage T7 RNA polymerase
   6433..6588    +  CDS            lacZα (fragment): LacZα fragment of β-galactosidase; lacZ fragment
   6593..7021    +  rep_origin     f1 ori (sequence partly withheld): f1 bacteriophage origin of replication; arrow indicates direction of (+) strand synthesis
   7074..7178    +  promoter       AmpR promoter: bla
   7179..8039    +  CDS            AmpR: β-lactamase; bla; confers resistance to ampicillin, carbenicillin, and related antibiotics
   8210..8798    +  rep_origin     ori: high-copy-number ColE1/pMB1/pBR322/pUC origin of replication
   8981..9073    +  CDS            lacI (fragment): lac repressor; lacI; The lac repressor binds to the lac operator to inhibit transcription in E. coli. This inhibition can be relieved by adding lactose or isopropyl-β-D-thiogalactopyranoside (IPTG).
   9086..9107    +  protein_bind   CAP binding site: CAP binding activates transcription in the presence of cAMP. E. coli catabolite activator protein
   9122..9152    +  promoter       lac promoter: promoter for the E. coli lac operon
   9160..9176    +  protein_bind   lac operator: The lac repressor binds to the lac operator to inhibit transcription in E. coli. This inhibition can be relieved by adding lactose or isopropyl-β-D-thiogalactopyranoside (IPTG). lac repressor encoded by lacI
   9221..9239    +  promoter       T3 promoter: promoter for bacteriophage T3 RNA polymerase
>Addgene plasmid #90347 | pLminP_Luc2P_RE12 | addgene full sequence | sequence record 370040 | Addgene NGS Result
AATGTAGTCTTATGCAATACTCTTGTAGTCTTGCAACATGGTAACGATGAGTTAGCAACATGCCTTACAA
GGAGAGAAAAAGCACCGTGCATGCCGATTGGTGGAAGTAAGGTGGTACGATCGTGCCTTATTAGGAAGGC
AACAGACGGGTCTGACATGGATTGGACGAACCACTGAATTGCCGCATTGCAGAGATATTGTATTTAAGTG
CCTAGCTCGATACATAAACGGGTCTCTCTGGTTAGACCAGATCTGAGCCTGGGAGCTCTCTGGCTAACTA
GGGAACCCACTGCTTAAGCCTCAATAAAGCTTGCCTTGAGTGCTTCAAGTAGTGTGTGCCCGTCTGTTGT
GTGACTCTGGTAACTAGAGATCCCTCAGACCCTTTTAGTCAGTGTGGAAAATCTCTAGCAGTGGCGCCCG
AACAGGGACTTGAAAGCGAAAGGGAAACCAGAGGAGCTCTCTCGACGCAGGACTCGGCTTGCTGAAGCGC
GCACGGCAAGAGGCGAGGGGCGGCGACTGGTGAGTACGCCAAAAATTTTGACTAGCGGAGGCTAGAAGGA
GAGAGATGGGTGCGAGAGCGTCAGTATTAAGCGGGGGAGAATTAGATCGCGATGGGAAAAAATTCGGTTA
AGGCCAGGGGGAAAGAAAAAATATAAATTAAAACATATAGTATGGGCAAGCAGGGAGCTAGAACGATTCG
CAGTTAATCCTGGCCTGTTAGAAACATCAGAAGGCTGTAGACAAATACTGGGACAGCTACAACCATCCCT
TCAGACAGGATCAGAAGAACTTAGATCATTATATAATACAGTAGCAACCCTCTATTGTGTGCATCAAAGG
ATAGAGATAAAAGACACCAAGGAAGCTTTAGACAAGATAGAGGAAGAGCAAAACAAAAGTAAGACCACCG
CACAGCAAGCGGCCGCTGATCTTCAGACCTGGAGGAGGAGATATGAGGGACAATTGGAGAAGTGAATTAT
ATAAATATAAAGTAGTAAAAATTGAACCATTAGGAGTAGCACCCACCAAGGCAAAGAGAAGAGTGGTGCA
GAGAGAAAAAAGAGCAGTGGGAATAGGAGCTTTGTTCCTTGGGTTCTTGGGAGCAGCAGGAAGCACTATG
GGCGCAGCGTCAATGACGCTGACGGTACAGGCCAGACAATTATTGTCTGGTATAGTGCAGCAGCAGAACA
ATTTGCTGAGGGCTATTGAGGCGCAACAGCATCTGTTGCAACTCACAGTCTGGGGCATCAAGCAGCTCCA
GGCAAGAATCCTGGCTGTGGAAAGATACCTAAAGGATCAACAGCTCCTGGGGATTTGGGGTTGCTCTGGA
AAACTCATTTGCACCACTGCTGTGCCTTGGAATGCTAGTTGGAGTAATAAATCTCTGGAACAGATTTGGA
ATCACACGACCTGGATGGAGTGGGACAGAGAAATTAACAATTACACAAGCTTAATACACTCCTTAATTGA
AGAATCGCAAAACCAGCAAGAAAAGAATGAACAAGAATTATTGGAATTAGATAAATGGGCAAGTTTGTGG
AATTGGTTTAACATAACAAATTGGCTGTGGTATATAAAATTATTCATAATGATAGTAGGAGGCTTGGTAG
GTTTAAGAATAGTTTTTGCTGTACTTTCTATAGTGAATAGAGTTAGGCAGGGATATTCACCATTATCGTT
TCAGACCCACCTCCCAACCCCGAGGGGACCCGACAGGCCCGAAGGAATAGAAGAAGAAGGTGGAGAGAGA
GACAGAGACAGATCCATTCGATTAGTGAACGGATCTCGACGGTATCGGTTAACTTTTAAAAGAAAAGGGG
GGATTGGGGGGTACAGTGCAGGGGAAAGAATAGTAGACATAATAGCAACAGACATACAAACTAAAGAATT
ACAAAAACAAATTACAAAAATTCAAAATTTTATCGATCGCACCAGCGTGTGGATCAAACTGAGGGTCAGT
GACCCAAGTGAAAAACTGAGGGTCAGTGACCCAAGTGAAAAACTGAGGGTCAGTGACCCAAGTGAAAAAC
TGAGGGTCAGTGACCCAAGTGAAGATCCGAGAACAGATCTGGCCTCGGCGGCCAAGCTTAGACACTAGAG
GGTATATAATGGAAGCTCGACTTCCAGCTTGGCAATCCGGTACTGTTGGTAAAGCCACCATGGAAGATGC
CAAAAACATTAAGAAGGGCCCAGCGCCATTCTACCCACTCGAAGACGGGACCGCCGGCGAGCAGCTGCAC
AAAGCCATGAAGCGCTACGCCCTGGTGCCCGGCACCATCGCCTTTACCGACGCACATATCGAGGTGGACA
TTACCTACGCCGAGTACTTCGAGATGAGCGTTCGGCTGGCAGAAGCTATGAAGCGCTATGGGCTGAATAC
AAACCATCGGATCGTGGTGTGCAGCGAGAATAGCTTGCAGTTCTTCATGCCCGTGTTGGGTGCCCTGTTC
ATCGGTGTGGCTGTGGCCCCAGCTAACGACATCTACAACGAGCGCGAGCTGCTGAACAGCATGGGCATCA
GCCAGCCCACCGTCGTATTCGTGAGCAAGAAAGGGCTGCAAAAGATCCTCAACGTGCAAAAGAAGCTACC
GATCATACAAAAGATCATCATCATGGATAGCAAGACCGACTACCAGGGCTTCCAAAGCATGTACACCTTC
GTGACTTCCCATTTGCCACCCGGCTTCAACGAGTACGACTTCGTGCCCGAGAGCTTCGACCGGGACAAAA
CCATCGCCCTGATCATGAACAGTAGTGGCAGTACCGGATTGCCCAAGGGCGTAGCCCTACCGCACCGCAC
CGCTTGTGTCCGATTCAGTCATGCCCGCGACCCCATCTTCGGCAACCAGATCATCCCCGACACCGCTATC
CTCAGCGTGGTGCCATTTCACCACGGCTTCGGCATGTTCACCACGCTGGGCTACTTGATCTGCGGCTTTC
GGGTCGTGCTCATGTACCGCTTCGAGGAGGAGCTATTCTTGCGCAGCTTGCAAGACTATAAGATTCAATC
TGCCCTGCTGGTGCCCACACTATTTAGCTTCTTCGCTAAGAGCACTCTCATCGACAAGTACGACCTAAGC
AACTTGCACGAGATCGCCAGCGGCGGGGCGCCGCTCAGCAAGGAGGTAGGTGAGGCCGTGGCCAAACGCT
TCCACCTACCAGGCATCCGCCAGGGCTACGGCCTGACAGAAACAACCAGCGCCATTCTGATCACCCCCGA
AGGGGACGACAAGCCTGGCGCAGTAGGCAAGGTGGTGCCCTTCTTCGAGGCTAAGGTGGTGGACTTGGAC
ACCGGTAAGACACTGGGTGTGAACCAGCGCGGCGAGCTGTGCGTCCGTGGCCCCATGATCATGAGCGGCT
ACGTTAACAACCCCGAGGCTACAAACGCTCTCATCGACAAGGACGGCTGGCTGCACAGCGGCGACATCGC
CTACTGGGACGAGGACGAGCACTTCTTCATCGTGGACCGGCTGAAGAGCCTGATCAAATACAAGGGCTAC
CAGGTAGCCCCAGCCGAACTGGAGAGCATCCTGCTGCAACACCCCAACATCTTCGACGCCGGGGTCGCCG
GCCTGCCCGACGACGATGCCGGCGAGCTGCCCGCCGCAGTCGTCGTGCTGGAACACGGTAAAACCATGAC
CGAGAAGGAGATCGTGGACTATGTGGCCAGCCAGGTTACAACCGCCAAGAAGCTGCGCGGTGGTGTTGTG
TTCGTGGACGAGGTGCCTAAAGGACTGACCGGCAAGTTGGACGCCCGCAAGATCCGCGAGATTCTCATTA
AGGCCAAGAAGGGCGGCAAGATCGCCGTGAATTCTCACGGCTTCCCTCCCGAGGTGGAGGAGCAGGCCGC
CGGCACCCTGCCCATGAGCTGCGCCCAGGAGAGCGGCATGGATAGACACCCTGCTGCTTGCGCCAGCGCC
AGGATCAACGTCTAAGGCCGCGACTCTAGAACGCGTCACTGCGGCTAAGAGCGGGGTGTCCAAGACTACA
GACATCAGCGCGTACCGGTTAGTAATGATCGACAATCAACCTCTGGATTACAAAATTTGTGAAAGATTGA
CTGGTATTCTTAACTATGTTGCTCCTTTTACGCTATGTGGATACGCTGCTTTAATGCCTTTGTATCATGC
TATTGCTTCCCGTATGGCTTTCATTTTCTCCTCCTTGTATAAATCCTGGTTGCTGTCTCTTTATGAGGAG
TTGTGGCCCGTTGTCAGGCAACGTGGCGTGGTGTGCACTGTGTTTGCTGACGCAACCCCCACTGGTTGGG
GCATTGCCACCACCTGTCAGCTCCTTTCCGGGACTTTCGCTTTCCCCCTCCCTATTGCCACGGCGGAACT
CATCGCCGCCTGCCTTGCCCGCTGCTGGACAGGGGCTCGGCTGTTGGGCACTGACAATTCCGTGGTGTTG
TCGGGGAAGCTGACGTCCTTTCCATGGCTGCTCGCCTGTGTTGCCACCTGGATTCTGCGCGGGACGTCCT
TCTGCTACGTCCCTTCGGCCCTCAATCCAGCGGACCTTCCTTCCCGCGGCCTGCTGCCGGCTCTGCGGCC
TCTTCCGCGTCTTCGCCTTCGCCCTCAGACGAGTCGGATCTCCCTTTGGGCCGCCTCCCCGCCTGGCGAT
GGTACCGGTGTGGAAAGTCCCCAGGCTCCCCAGCAGGCAGAAGTATGCAAAGCATGCATCTCAATTAGTC
AGCAACCAGGTGTGGAAAGTCCCCAGGCTCCCCAGCAGGCAGAAGTATGCAAAGCATGCATCTCAATTAG
TCAGCAACCATAGTCCCGCCCCTAACTCCGCCCATCCCGCCCCTAACTCCGCCCAGTTCCGCCCATTCTC
CGCCCCATGGCTGACTAATTTTTTTTATTTATGCAGAGGCCGAGGCCGCCTCTGCCTCTGAGCTATTCCA
GAAGTAGTGAGGAGGCTTTTTTGGAGGCCTAGGCTTTTGCAAAAAGCTCCCGGGAGCTTGTATATCCATT
TTCGGATCTGATCAGCACCTAGCATGGTGAGCAAGGGCGAGGAGCTGTTCACCGGGGTGGTGCCCATCCT
GGTCGAGCTGGACGGCGACGTAAACGGCCACAAGTTCAGCGTGTCCGGCGAGGGCGAGGGCGATGCCACC
TACGGCAAGCTGACCCTGAAGTTCATCTGCACCACCGGCAAGCTGCCCGTGCCCTGGCCCACCCTCGTGA
CCACCTTCACCTACGGCGTGCAGTGCTTCGCCCGCTACCCCGACCACATGAAGCAGCACGACTTCTTCAA
GTCCGCCATGCCCGAAGGCTACGTCCAGGAGCGCACCATCTTCTTCAAGGACGACGGCAACTACAAGACC
CGCGCCGAGGTGAAGTTCGAGGGCGACACCCTGGTGAACCGCATCGAGCTGAAGGGCATCGACTTCAAGG
AGGACGGCAACATCCTGGGGCACAAGCTGGAGTACAACTACAACAGCCACAAGGTCTATATCACCGCCGA
CAAGCAGAAGAACGGCATCAAGGTGAACTTCAAGACCCGCCACAACATCGAGGACGGCAGCGTGCAGCTC
GCCGACCACTACCAGCAGAACACCCCCATCGGCGACGGCCCCGTGCTGCTGCCCGACAACCACTACCTGA
GCACCCAGTCCGCCCTGAGCAAAGACCCCAACGAGAAGCGCGATCACATGGTCCTGCTGGAGTTCGTGAC
CGCCGCCGGGATCACTCTCGGCATGGACGAGCTGTACAAGTAAGGTACCTTTAAGACCAATGACTTACAA
GGCAGCTGTAGATCTTAGCCACTTTTTAAAAGAAAAGGGGGGACTGGAAGGGCTAATTCACTCCCAACGA
AGACAAGATCTGCTTTTTGCTTGTACTGGGTCTCTCTGGTTAGACCAGATCTGAGCCTGGGAGCTCTCTG
GCTAACTAGGGAACCCACTGCTTAAGCCTCAATAAAGCTTGCCTTGAGTGCTTCAAGTAGTGTGTGCCCG
TCTGTTGTGTGACTCTGGTAACTAGAGATCCCTCAGACCCTTTTAGTCAGTGTGGAAAATCTCTAGCAGT
AGTAGTTCATGTCATCTTATTATTCAGTATTTATAACTTGCAAAGAAATGAATATCAGAGAGTGAGAGGA
ACTTGTTTATTGCAGCTTATAATGGTTACAAATAAAGCAATAGCATCACAAATTTCACAAATAAAGCATT
TTTTTCACTGCATTCTAGTTGTGGTTTGTCCAAACTCATCAATGTATCTTATCATGTCTGGCTCTAGCTA
TCCCGCCCCTAACTCCGCCCATCCCGCCCCTAACTCCGCCCAGTTCCGCCCATTCTCCGCCCCATGGCTG
ACTAATTTTTTTTATTTATGCAGAGGCCGAGGCCGCCTCGGCCTCTGAGCTATTCCAGAAGTAGTGAGGA
GGCTTTTTTGGAGGCCTAGGGACGTACCCAATTCGCCCTATAGTGAGTCGTATTACGCGCGCTCACTGGC
CGTCGTTTTACAACGTCGTGACTGGGAAAACCCTGGCGTTACCCAACTTAATCGCCTTGCAGCACATCCC
CCTTTCGCCAGCTGGCGTAATAGCGAAGAGGCCCGCACCGATCGCCCTTCCCAACAGTTGCGCAGCCTGA
ATGGCGAATGGG
[124 nt withheld, positions 6593-6716]
C
[91 nt withheld, positions 6718-6808]
A
[49 nt withheld, positions 6810-6858]
CCTTTGACGTTGGAGTCCACGTTCTTT
[37 nt withheld, positions 6886-6922]
ACCCTATCTCGGTCTATTCTTTTGATTTATAAGGGATTTTGCCGATTTCGGCCTATTGGTTAAAAAATGA
GCTGATTTAACAAAAATTTAACGCGAATTTTAACAAAATATTAACGCTTACAATTTAGGTGGCACTTTTC
GGGGAAATGTGCGCGGAACCCCTATTTGTTTATTTTTCTAAATACATTCAAATATGTATCCGCTCATGAG
ACAATAACCCTGATAAATGCTTCAATAATATTGAAAAAGGAAGAGTATGAGTATTCAACATTTCCGTGTC
GCCCTTATTCCCTTTTTTGCGGCATTTTGCCTTCCTGTTTTTGCTCACCCAGAAACGCTGGTGAAAGTAA
AAGATGCTGAAGATCAGTTGGGTGCACGAGTGGGTTACATCGAACTGGATCTCAACAGCGGTAAGATCCT
TGAGAGTTTTCGCCCCGAAGAACGTTTTCCAATGATGAGCACTTTTAAAGTTCTGCTATGTGGCGCGGTA
TTATCCCGTATTGACGCCGGGCAAGAGCAACTCGGTCGCCGCATACACTATTCTCAGAATGACTTGGTTG
AGTACTCACCAGTCACAGAAAAGCATCTTACGGATGGCATGACAGTAAGAGAATTATGCAGTGCTGCCAT
AACCATGAGTGATAACACTGCGGCCAACTTACTTCTGACAACGATCGGAGGACCGAAGGAGCTAACCGCT
TTTTTGCACAACATGGGGGATCATGTAACTCGCCTTGATCGTTGGGAACCGGAGCTGAATGAAGCCATAC
CAAACGACGAGCGTGACACCACGATGCCTGTAGCAATGGCAACAACGTTGCGCAAACTATTAACTGGCGA
ACTACTTACTCTAGCTTCCCGGCAACAATTAATAGACTGGATGGAGGCGGATAAAGTTGCAGGACCACTT
CTGCGCTCGGCCCTTCCGGCTGGCTGGTTTATTGCTGATAAATCTGGAGCCGGTGAGCGTGGGTCTCGCG
GTATCATTGCAGCACTGGGGCCAGATGGTAAGCCCTCCCGTATCGTAGTTATCTACACGACGGGGAGTCA
GGCAACTATGGATGAACGAAATAGACAGATCGCTGAGATAGGTGCCTCACTGATTAAGCATTGGTAACTG
TCAGACCAAGTTTACTCATATATACTTTAGATTGATTTAAAACTTCATTTTTAATTTAAAAGGATCTAGG
TGAAGATCCTTTTTGATAATCTCATGACCAAAATCCCTTAACGTGAGTTTTCGTTCCACTGAGCGTCAGA
CCCCGTAGAAAAGATCAAAGGATCTTCTTGAGATCCTTTTTTTCTGCGCGTAATCTGCTGCTTGCAAACA
AAAAAACCACCGCTACCAGCGGTGGTTTGTTTGCCGGATCAAGAGCTACCAACTCTTTTTCCGAAGGTAA
CTGGCTTCAGCAGAGCGCAGATACCAAATACTGTTCTTCTAGTGTAGCCGTAGTTAGGCCACCACTTCAA
GAACTCTGTAGCACCGCCTACATACCTCGCTCTGCTAATCCTGTTACCAGTGGCTGCTGCCAGTGGCGAT
AAGTCGTGTCTTACCGGGTTGGACTCAAGACGATAGTTACCGGATAAGGCGCAGCGGTCGGGCTGAACGG
GGGGTTCGTGCACACAGCCCAGCTTGGAGCGAACGACCTACACCGAACTGAGATACCTACAGCGTGAGCT
ATGAGAAAGCGCCACGCTTCCCGAAGGGAGAAAGGCGGACAGGTATCCGGTAAGCGGCAGGGTCGGAACA
GGAGAGCGCACGAGGGAGCTTCCAGGGGGAAACGCCTGGTATCTTTATAGTCCTGTCGGGTTTCGCCACC
TCTGACTTGAGCGTCGATTTTTGTGATGCTCGTCAGGGGGGCGGAGCCTATGGAAAAACGCCAGCAACGC
GGCCTTTTTACGGTTCCTGGCCTTTTGCTGGCCTTTTGCTCACATGTTCTTTCCTGCGTTATCCCCTGAT
TCTGTGGATAACCGTATTACCGCCTTTGAGTGAGCTGATACCGCTCGCCGCAGCCGAACGACCGAGCGCA
GCGAGTCAGTGAGCGAGGAAGCGGAAGAGCGCCCAATACGCAAACCGCCTCTCCCCGCGCGTTGGCCGAT
TCATTAATGCAGCTGGCACGACAGGTTTCCCGACTGGAAAGCGGGCAGTGAGCGCAACGCAATTAATGTG
AGTTAGCTCACTCATTAGGCACCCCAGGCTTTACACTTTATGCTTCCGGCTCGTATGTTGTGTGGAATTG
TGAGCGGATAACAATTTCACACAGGAAACAGCTATGACCATGATTACGCCAAGCGCGCAATTAACCCTCA
CTAAAGGGAACAAAAGCTGGAGCTGCAAGCTT
